>Addgene plasmid #215184 | pMamCol1 | addgene full sequence | sequence record 430375 | Addgene NGS Result
TCGCGCGTTTCGGTGATGACGGTGAAAACCTCTGACACATGCAGCTCCCGGACGTCATTGTCGATCTCCC
CATGCGAGAGTAGGGAACTGCCAGGCATCAAATAAAACGAAAGGCTCAGTCGAAAGACTGGGCCTTTCGT
TTTATCTGTTGTTTGTCGGTGAACGCTCTCCTGAGTAGGACAAATCCGCCGGGAGCGGATTTGAACGTTG
CGAAGCAACGGCCCGGAGGGTGGCGGGCAGGACGCCCGCCATAAACTGCCAGGCATCAAATTAAGCAGAA
GGCCATCCTGACGGATGGCCTTTTTGCGTTTCTACAAACTCTCTCTGGCTAACTAGAGAACCCACTGCTT
ACTGGCTTATCGAAATGCTAGCTTAATCATGATTTGAACAAACGACCCAACACCCGTGCGTTTTATTCTG
TCTTTTTATTGCCGTAATCAAGCGCTCATCATTCGAAAGGTTGTTTCTTGTGGTTCCCTTCCAGACAGTG
GTACAGTTCGTCTCCCAGGGGGCTCATAGGCCCCTGGGTTTCAGATTCCTCCTGTACTCCCAGGCCCAGG
GTCTCGGCCACAACTGTAGCCAGGTTGAAGCTGCTCTTGTCAGGTGTGTAGCTACTGGTGCCGTGAGCCT
TGGCCATAGGAGACTGGCTCTGATCGTAGGTGTCGGCCACCAGGATCTCGTTCTCGTTGGGGTTGTGCTG
GGGGTGGGTGCTTGATTTGGACACTTTTCTCATCTCATTGGCGCACACAGAGTGTTCCAGCTTTGTGTGA
GTTTGTTCGATATATCTCACGTGGGGGTTCTCCTTTCTTCTCAGCCGATTCACGCCGCTGAAAGAAAAGG
CTGTGATAGGAGAGTCGGGGATCACATCTTCCTCGCACTCCAGCTCGGCGGCCTGGTGCTGCTGGTCGTT
TTCGATCTTCTGCTGCAGCTGTTCGGAGAGTTTCTTGTTTTCTTCTTGCAGGGTGTTCCGCTCGTTCATC
AGCTCGGTAATCAGCTTCAGATTTTGTTGCCTGATATTCTCGAACTCTTGCTGTTTCTTTCTCATATGTT
CCTCGGTCACGGCGCACCTGTCACATAATCCGGCCCGCAGTCTATCCTCCAGAACCTTGATAGCCTCGTG
AAGGACCTTCTGCTGTTCTCTCAGCTGCTGGTTCTTGGTGAAGAACTCTTCCAATCTCTGGGCGTCCAGG
ATTCTCTCCTGCTTCAGTTTTGTCACCTTCACTTGGAGGCCCTGCACTTCTCTGTCGTGACACTCTTTCA
GCTTGGTCCACAAGTCCTTGAAGTCGGAGGAAGTGTCGGCGCTGTTTGGGCTGCCACAGCTAGAGCCGCT
GATATTCATTCCAGCGCTCACCTTCCGCTTCTTCTTAGGTCCGGCGGCCGCGCCGTCTCCGCCGAGTTGA
GACAGGTCGATCCGTGTCTCGTAGAGGCCGGTGATAGACTGGTGGATAAGTGTGGCGTCTAGCACTTCCT
TTGTAGAGGTGTACCGTTTTCTGTCGATTGTGGTGTCGAAGTACTTGAAGGCCGCAGGGGCACCCAGGTT
GGTCAGGGTGAACAGGTGAATAATATTTTCGGCCTGCTCCCGTATAGGCTTATCCCGGTGTTTGTTGTAG
GCAGAGAGCACCTTGTCCAGGTTGGCGTCAGCCAGGATAACCCGTTTGCTGAACTCGCTGATCTGTTCGA
TGATCTCGTCCAGGTAGTGCTTGTGCTGTTCCACAAACAGCTGTTTCTGTTCGTTGTCCTCAGGGCTGCC
CTTCAGCTTCTCGTAGTGGCTGGCCAGATACAGGAAGTTCACATACTTGCTAGGCAGAGCCAGCTCGTTC
CCCTTCTGCAGCTCTCCGGCGGAGGCCAGCATCCGCTTCCTGCCGTTTTCCAGCTCGAACAGGCTGTACT
TGGGCAGTTTGATAATCAGGTCCTTCTTCACTTCCTTGTAGCCTTTGGCTTCCAGGAAGTCGATAGGATT
CTTCTCGAAGCTGCTCCGTTCCATAATAGTGATTCCCAGCAGCTCCTTGACGCTCTTCAATTTCTTGCTC
TTGCCCTTTTCTACCTTGGCCACGACGAGGACGCTGTAAGCCACGGTCGGAGAGTCAAATCCGCCGTATT
TCTTAGGATCCCAGTCCTTCTTTCTAGCGATCAGCTTATCGCTGTTTCTCTTTGGCAGGATAGACTCCTT
GCTGAAGCCTCCAGTCTGCACTTCGGTTTTCTTCACAATGTTCACCTGAGGCATAGACAGCACTTTCCGC
ACTGTGGCAAAGTCTCTACCCTTGTCCCACACGATCTCTCCGGTCTCGCCGTTTGTCTCTATCAGGGGCC
TCTTCCTGATTTCTCCGTTGGCCAGTGTAATTTCTGTCTTGAAGAAGTTCATAATGTTGCTGTAGAAGAA
GTACTTGGCTGTAGCGTCGCCGATATCCTGCTCACTTTTGGCAATCATCTTGTCGTCGTCATCCACCTTG
TCGTCGCCGTCCACAAACTCGCTTTCCAGCTTGGGATACTTCTTAATCAGGGCTGTTCCCACCACGGCGT
TCAGATAGGCGTCGTGGGCGTGGTGGTAGTTGTTAATCTCCCGAACCTTGTAGAACTGGAAGTCTTTTCT
AAAATCGCTCACCAGTTTAGATTTCAGGGTGATAACCTTCACCTCTCGGATCAGCTTGTCGTTCTCATCG
TACTTGGTGTTCATCCTGCTGTCCAGGATCTGAGCAACGTGCTTGGTAATCTGCCTGGTCTCCACAAGCT
GGCGTTTGATAAACCCAGCCTTGTCCAGCTCGCTCAGGCCGCCTCTCTCGGCCTTGGTCAGATTGTCAAA
CTTTCTCTGGGTAATCAGCTTGGCGTTCAGCAGCTGCCGCCAGTAGTTCTTCATCTTTTTGACCACTTCC
TCGCTGGGCACGTTATCGGACTTGCCCCGGTTTTTGTCGCTCCGTGTCAGCACCTTGTTATCGATACTGT
CGTCTTTCAAGAAGCTCTGGGGCACGATGTGGTCCACGTCGTAGTCGGACAGTCTGTTGATGTCCAGCTC
TTGATCCACGTACATATCCCTGCCGTTCTGCAGGTAGTACAGGTACAGCTTCTCGTTCTGCAGCTGGGTA
TTTTCCACAGGGTGTTCCTTCAGGATCTGGCTGCCCAGTTCCTTGATTCCCTCCTCGATTCTCTTCATCC
TTTCTCTGCTGTTCTTCTGGCCCTTCTGGGTTGTCTGGTTCTCCCGGGCCATCTCGATCACGATATTCTC
AGGCTTGTGCCTGCCCATAACCTTCACCAGCTCGTCCACGACCTTCACTGTCTGAAGGATCCCTTTCTTG
ATAGCAGGGCTTCCGGCCAGGTTAGCGATATGCTCGTGCAGTGAATCGCCCTGTCCAGACACTTGAGCCT
TCTGAATATCCTCCTTGAAGGTCAGAGAGTCATCGTGAATCAGCTGCATAAAGTTTCTATTGGCAAAGCC
GTCGCTCTTCAGGAAATCCAGGATAGTCTTTCCACTCTGCTTATCTCTGATTCCGTTAATCAGTTTCCGA
GATAAGCGGCCCCACCCTGTATATCTTCTTCTCTTGAGCTGTTTCATCACCTTATCATCGAACAGGTGCG
CGTAGGTCTTCAGCCGTTCTTCGATCATCTCTCTGTCCTCGAACAGGGTAAGCGTCAGCACGATATCCTC
CAGGATATCTTCGTTTTCCTCGTTATCGAGGAAGTCCTTATCCTTGATAATCTTCAGCAGATCGTGGTAT
GTGCCGAGACTGGCGTTGAATCTGTCCTCCACGCCGCTGATCTCCACAGAGTCGAAGCACTCGATCTTCT
TAAAGTAATCCTCCTTCAGCTGCTTAACGGTCACCTTTCTGTTGGTCTTGAACAACAGATCCACGATAGC
TTTCTTCTGCTCACCGGACAGGAAGGCGGGCTTTCTCATTCCTTCGGTCACGTACTTGACCTTTGTCAGC
TCGTTATACACTGTGAAGTACTCGTACAGGAGGCTGTGCTTAGGCAGCACTTTCTCGTTGGGGAGGTTCT
TGTCGAAGTTGGTCATCCGCTCGATAAAGCTCTGGGCAGAGGCGCCCTTATCCACGACTTCCTCGAAATT
CCAAGGGGTGATTGTCTCTTCGCTCTTCCGGGTCATCCAGGCGAATCTGCTGTTGCCTCTGGCCAGAGGG
CCCACGTAGTAGGGGATTCTGAAGGTCAGAATTTTTTCGATTTTCTCTCTGTTATCTTTCAGGAACGGGT
AAAAATCCTCCTGCCGTCTCAGGATTGCGTGGAGTTCGCCCAGGTGGATCTGGTGGGGGATAGAACCGTT
ATCAAAAGTTCTCTGCTTTCTCAGCAGGTCCTCCCTGTTCAGCTTCACCAGCAGTTCCTCGGTGCCATCC
ATCTTTTCCAGGATAGGCTTGATGAATTTGTAGAACTCCTCCTGGGAGGCGCCGCCGTCGATGTATCCGG
CGTAGCCGTTCTTGCTCTGGTCAAAGAAGATTTCCTTATACTTTTCTGGCAGTTGCTGTCTGACCAGGGC
TTTCAGCAGCGTCAGATCCTGGTGGTGCTCGTCGTACCGCTTAATCATAGAGGCGCTCAGAGGGGCTTTG
GTGATCTCGGTGTTCACTCTCAGGATATCGCTCAGCAAGATAGCGTCGCTCAGGTTCTTGGCAGCCAGGA
ACAGGTCGGCGTACTGATCTCCGATCTGGGCCAGCAGGTTGTCCAGGTCGTCGTCGTAGGTATCTTTAGA
CAGCTGCAGCTTAGCGTCTTCTGCCAGGTCGAAATTGCTCTTGAAGTTGGGGGTCAGGCCCAGGCTCAGG
GCGATAAGGTTGCCAAACAGTCCGTTCTTCTTCTCGCCAGGGAGCTGAGCGATCAAATTCTCAAGTCTTC
TGCTCTTTGACAGTCTGGCAGAGAGAATAGCCTTGGCGTCCACTCCGGAAGCGTTGATGGGGTTCTCCTC
AAACAGCTGATTGTAGGTCTGAACCAGCTGGATGAATAGCTTGTCCACGTCGCTGTTATCAGGGTTTAGG
TCGCCCTCGATCAGAAAGTGACCCCGGAACTTAATCATGTGGGCAAGGGCCAGGTAGATCAGTCTCAGAT
CTGCTTTGTCGGTGCTATCGACGAGCTTCTTTCTCAGGTGGTAGATTGTAGGGTATTTCTCGTGGTAGGC
CACTTCGTCCACGATATTGCCGAAGATTGGGTGGCGCTCGTGCTTCTTGTCTTCCTCGACTAGGAAAGAT
TCCTCCAGTCTGTGGAAGAAGCTATCGTCCACCTTGGCCATCTCGTTGCTGAAGATTTCCTGCAGGTAGC
AAATTCTATTCTTCCGTCTTGTGTATCTCCGCCGAGCAGTTCTCTTCAGTCTGGTGGCTTCGGCCGTCTC
GCCGGAGTCGAACAGCAATGCGCCGATCAGGTTTTTCTTGATAGAGTGTCTGTCTGTGTTTCCCAGAACC
TTGAACTTCTTAGAGGGGACCTTGTATTCGTCGGTAATCACGGCCCAGCCCACACTGTTTGTGCCGATAT
CCAGGCCGATAGAGTACTTCTTGTCCATGGCGGCACCGGTCTAACCTGAAAAAAAGTGATTTCAGGCTCG
TGCTCCAGGTAATTAAACTTAAATACCCCACCAACCAACCATCCCTTAAACCCTTACCTCTTGCTCAGCT
AATTACAGCCCGGAGGAGAAGGGCCGTCCCGCCCGCTCACCTGTGGGAGTAACGCGGTCAGTCAGAGCCG
GGGCGGGCGGCGCGAGGCGGCGGCGGAGCGGGGCACGGGGCGAAGGCAGCGCGCAGCGACTCCCGCCCGC
CGCGCGCTTCGCTTTTTATAGGGCCGCCGCCGCCGCCGCCTCGCCAGAAAAGGAAACTTTCGGAGCGCGC
CGCTCTGATTGGCTGCCGCCGCACCTCTCCGCCTCGCCCCGCCCCGCCCCTCGCCCCGCCCCGCCCCGCC
TGGCGCGCGCCCCCCCCCCCCCCCGCCCCCAACGCTGCACAAAATAATTAAAAAATAAATAAATACAAAA
TTGGGGGTGGGGAGGGGGGGGAGGTGGGGAGAGTGAAGCAGAACGTGGGGCTCACCTCGATCAATCAATG
GTAATAGCGATGACTAATACGTAGAGGTACTGCCAAGTAGGAAAGTCCCACAAGGTCAGGTACTGGGCAC
AATTCCAGGCGGGCCTCTTACCGTCAGTGACGTCAATAGGGGGCGTACTTGGCGTCTGATACACTTGCTG
TACTGCCAAGTGGGCAGTTTACCGTAAATACTCCACCCTTTGACGTCAAAGGAAAGTCCCTATTGGCGTT
ACTATTGACGTCAACGGGCGGGGGTCGTTGGGCGGTCAGCCAGGCGGGCCTCTTACCGTAAGTTATGTAA
CGAAGCTTGGCCACCCTGGCCACCAGTTGTCTGCAGAATTGGCGCACGCGCTAAAAACGGACTAGCCTTA
TTTTAACTTGCTATTTCTAGCTCTAAAACAAAAAAGCACCGACTCGGTGCCACTTTTTCAAGTTGATAAC
GGACTAGCCTTATTTTAACTTGCTATTTCTAGCTCTAAAACATCCTGTCCCTAGTGGCCCCGGCCTTTTA
GGCCTTTCACAAGATATATAAAGCCAAGAAATCGAAATACTTTCAAGTTACGGTAAGCTATCGTATATGC
AAATATGAAGGAATAATGGGAAATAGGCCCTCCTGAGCTCCCGCGGTCAAGAGCAGAGCCAGGAACCCCT
GTAGGGAAGGGGCAGGAGAGCCAGGGGCATGAGATGGTGGACGAGGAAGGGGGACAGGGAAGCCTGAGCG
CCTCTCCTGGGCTTGCCAAGGACTCAAACCCAGAAGCCCAGAGCAGGGCCTTAGGGAAGCGGGACCCTGC
TCTGGGCGGAGGAATATGTCCCAGATAGCACTGGGGACTCTTTAAGGAAAGAAGGATGGAGAAAGAGAAA
GGGAGTAGAGGCGGCCACGACCTGGTGAACACCTAGGACGCACCATTCTCACAAAGGGAGTTTTCCACAC
GGACACCCCCCTCCTCACCACAGCCCTGCCAGGACGGGGCTGGCTACTGGCCTTATCTCACAGGTAAAAC
TGACGCACGGAGGAACAATATAAATTGGGGACTAGAAAGGTGAAGAGCCAAAGTTAGAACTCAGGACCAA
CTTATTCTGATTTTGTTTTTCCAAACTGCTTCTCCTCTTGGGAAGTGTAAGGAAGCTGCAGCACCAGGAT
CAGTGAAACGCACCAGACAGCCGCGTCAGAGCAGCTCAGGTTCTGGGAGAGGGTAGCGCAGGGTGGCCAC
TGAGAACCGGGCAGGTCACGCATCCCCCCCTTCCCTCCCACCCCCTGCCAAGCTCTCCCTCCCAGGATCC
TCTCTGGCTCCATCGTAAGCAAACCTTAGAGGTTCTGGCAAGGAGAGAGATGGCTCCAGGAAATGGGGGT
GTGTCACCAGATAAGGAATCTGCCTAACAGGAGGTGGGGGTTAGACCCAATATCAGGAGACTAGGAAGGA
GGAGGCCTAAGGATGGGGCTTTTCTGTCACCAATCCTGTCCCTAGTGTCGACCCATGGTGTTGGTTTGAT
TTGTCCAAACTCTGTATCTTAACCTCAAGCCACAACACTGGCGCAGAAAGGCCCACCCGAAGGTGAGCCG
ACACACAAAAAACCAACACACAGATCTAATGAAAATAAAGATCTTTTATTAAACTCAGCCGGCTCACTTC
TCAAACTGAGGGTGGGACCAGGCCGAACCCCAGTGGTGAGAGCCGGCTCCGCAGGTGCCCTCAGCTTAGG
TGGCCTTTTCTGGAACGTCGCTGTATCTGGCCACGGCGCTTTCGTATTGTTCGTAAAATTTGCCCTGCTC
GGCTTTCAGAATTTCAATACGGTGGTCGCCAAAGTGGAACTCAGGCATATTAACTGCGTTGCTAGGTTTT
CTGCTACGATAGGTGGTTCTCAGATGTGAGGTCAGGTGGTTGCCGTCGGTACACTTCAGGGCCATCAGAC
TCTGGCCACACAAAACACCATCACGCGGATACAGCATTTCCACGCAGGGCTCCCAGCCTGCTGTTTTTTT
CTGCATCACCGGACCATTTGCGGGGAAGTTGGTGCCCAGAACTTTCACCTTGTAGATCAGACAATTACCT
TCCAGGCTCGTATCCTGGTGTGCGGTCAGCACGCCGCCATCCTCGAAGATCTGTGTACGTTCCCAGGTAA
AACCTTCCGGAAAGCTCTCTTTAAAATAATCCGGAATACCGGAAACGTGCTTGATAAAGGTTTTGCTGCC
GTACATACAGCAAGGGGCCAGGATATCGAAGGCAAAAGGCAGAGGTCCTCCCTCGGTAACACGAATCCGC
ATATTCTGGGTGCCTTCAAACGGTTTACCTTCTCCCTCGCCCACACATTTGAAGTGGTAGCCGTTCACGG
TTCCTTCCATCGTCATCTTGACGCACATATCCTTCTTCACCAGGCTTGCCATGCTGAGGACCTCCTCTTT
TTAATTACGACCTCGGGCTCACATTATATTGTTATCCGCTCACAATGTCAATCATTTAACACCTGCGCCA
TGGTGGCGGCTTGATTACTTAACTAAGATTTACGAGGGTAGGAAGTGGTACGGAAAGTTGGTATAAGACA
AAAGTGTTGTGGAATTGCTCCAGGCGATCTGACGGTTCACTAAACTAGCTCTGCTTTTATAGGCGCCCAC
CGTACACGCCTAAACGTAATACGTTCTCTATCACTGATAGGGAGTAAACTGGATATACGTTCTCTATCAC
TGATAGGGAGTAAACTGTAGATACGTTCTCTATCACTGATAGGGAGTAAACTGGTCTTACGTTCTCTATC
ACTGATAGGGAGTAAACTCCTTATACGTTCTCTATCACTGATAGGGAGTAAAGTCTGCAAACGTTCTCTA
TCACTGATAGGGAGTAAACTCTTGATACGTTCTCTATCACTGATAGGGAGTAAACTCGAGTATGTCGAGG
TAGGCGTGTACGGTGGGAGGTCTATATAAGCAGAGCTTGTTTAGTGAACCGTCAGATCGCTCGCCTATTT
ACGCATGCGCTGAGCCACCATGGGCTCTTACGGCGCCCTGCTTTTCCGGGAAAAGATCCCCTACGTGGTG
GAAATGGAAGGCGACGTCGAGGGGATGAAGTTCAGCGTGCGGGGAAAAGGCCACGGCGACGCTAATACCG
GCAAAATCGAGGCCAGCTTTATCTGCACCACAGGCGAGCTGCCTGTGCCTTGGAGCAGTATCCTGACAAC
CGTGACCTACGGCGCTCAGTGTTTCGCCAAGTACCCAAACGATATCAAGGACTACCCCAAGAGCGCCATG
CCCGAGGGTTACGTCCAGGAGCGGACCATCACCTTTGAGAACGACGGAGTTTACAAGACAAGAGCTGAAG
TGACCTACGAGAAGGGCTCTGTGTATAACAGAGTGACCCTGAACGGCAGCGGCTTCAAGAAGGGCGGCAA
TATCCTGGGAAAGAAACTGGAGTTCAACTACAACCCCCACTGTATTTACGTACTGCCCGACGTCCAGAAC
AACGGGATCAAGTGCTACATCAACATTGTGCACGATGTGATCGGAGGCGGCCAGATTATCGCCGCTCACC
AACAGCTGAACACCCCCCTGGGCGGCGGCCCCGTGGATATCCCTCACTACCACCACATCCAGGCTCACAC
CATACTGTCAAAGGACCCCAAGGAAACACGCGATCACATGAACGTGGTGGAGGTGTTCAGAGCTATCGAC
TGCAAGACCGCGTACGCCGGAAGCGGCGAGGGCAGAGGCAGTCTGCTGACTTGCGGCGATGTGGAGGAAA
ATCCTGGACCTATGAGCAGACTGGACAAGTCCAAAGTGATTAACAGCGCCCTTGAACTGCTGAACGGCGT
TGGAATCGAAGGCCTGACAACCCGGAAGCTGGCCCAGAAGCTGGGGGTGGAGCAGCCTACACTGTACTGG
CACGTGAAGAACAAGAGAGCACTCCTGGACGCCCTGCCTATCGAGATGCTGGACAGACACCACACACACA
GCTGCCCTCTGGAAGGCGAGAGCTGGCAGGACTTCCTGCGGAACAACGCCAAGTCTTATAGGTGCGCCCT
GCTGAGCCACCGGGACGGCGCCAAGGTGCACCTGGGCACCAGACCTACCGAGAAACAGTACGAGACACTG
GAGAACCAGCTGGCCTTCCTGTGCCAGCAAGGCTTCTCCCTGGAGAACGCCCTGTACGCCCTGAGCGCCG
TGGGACACTTCACCCTGGGCTGTGTGCTGGAAGAGCAGGAGCACCAAGTGGCCAAAGAGGAGAGGGAAAC
CCCAACCACCGACTCTATGCCTCCTCTGCTGAAACAGGCTATCGAACTGTTCGATAGACAGGGCGCCGAG
CCTGCCTTTCTGTTCGGCCTCGAGCTGATTATCTGTGGCCTGGAAAAGCAGCTGAAGTGCGAGTCTGGCG
GACCCACCGACGCTCTGGACGATTTTGATCTGGATATGCTGCCTGCCGACGCTCTGGACGATTTTGATCT
GGATATGCTGCCAGCCGACGCCCTCGACGACTTCGACCTGGATATGTTACCTGGCTGACTAGTGAACTTG
TTTATTGCAGCTTATATTGGTTACAAATAAAGCAATAGCATCACAAATTTCACAAATAAAGCATTTTTTT
CACTGCCAATTGAGTCAAAAGCCTCCGGTCGGAGGCTTTTGACTTACTGTTGCAATTTCCTCATTTTATT
AGGAAAGGACAGTGGGAGTGGCACCTTCCAGGGTCAAGGAAGGCACGGGGGAGGGGCAAACAACAGATGG
CTGGCAACTAGAAGGCACAGTTATTCTTTTGCACGAGGTCTGGTGCTAGGTCTTCTATTACCGCTATCTG
CCAGGACTTCCACACAACCGTCGGTCCAAACGGCGGCGCTTCTTCTGGCGATCTGGGTACGGCCCACGGT
GCCTGCGCCGCTGCGCACGATCGCGTCGCAGCGACCTTGGGCCCACGCGGCGTCGTCGAAGTTGCCGTCA
ACCAGGCTCTGATACAGCTGATCCAGTCCGATCCGGAGCATGTAGGCACGCAGTCTAGGGCTACCTGCCA
GTTCCGGGTGACGTCTTTCAAAATAGCGTGTCTGCTGTTCCATACAGGCCAGCCACGGCCGCCAGAAGAA
AATATTTGCAACTTCGTATTGGGAGTCGCCGAACATCGCCTCGCTCCAATCGATCACGGCGGTAATACGG
CCGTTGTCGGTCAGCACGTTATTACTACCAAAATCGGCGTGAACCAGGTGCCGCACTTCAGGACAATCTT
CTGCCCACAGCATCAGTTCGTCCAGTGCCTGAGCCACGCTGGCGGAAACTGTATCGTCCATCACGGTCTG
CCAGTGGTACACGTGAGGATCTGCAATCGCACAAATAAAATCACGCCAGGTGGTGTACTGGCCGATGCCC
TGAGGTCCAAACGGACCAAACCCGCTGGTCTGGCTCAGATCAGCTGCGGCAATCGCGTCCATTGCTTCGG
CAACCGGCTGCAGAACAGCAGGCAGCTCGGTTTCCGGCAGATCCTGGAGTGTAACACCCTGTGCACGACG
GCTGATGCAGTAGGTCAGAGACTCGCTGAACTCGCCAATATCCAGAACCTCGGGGATGGGCAGGGCTGCA
CTTGCAAAGTGACGATACACGTAACGATCTTTATAAAAACCGTCGGCGCAGCTGTTCACTCTCAGCACGT
AGCCTCTTCCGCCGACGTCGAAGCTAAACGCCCGGCTCTCTTCGCCTTCGCTCAGCTGCATCAGATCGCT
AACGCTATCGAACTTCTCGATCAGAAATTTTTCAACGCTTGTGGCTGTCAGTTCCGGTTTCTTCATACCA
GAACCTCCTGGACCCGGATTTTCCTCAACGTCACCACAGGTCAGCAGGCTACCACGACCCTCTATATTAT
ACGAACCGATCAGGCTTTTGTCAAGGCCCTGTGGGAGGAAGAGAAGAGGTCAGGAATTCGCCCCACTGTG
GGGTGGAGGGGACAGATAAAAGTACCCAGAACCAGAGCCACATTAACCGGCCCTGGGAATATAAGGTGGT
CCCAGCTCGGGGACACAGGATCCCTGGAGGCAGCAAACATGCTGTCCTGAAGTGGACATAGGGGCCCGGG
TTGGAGGAAGAAGACTAGCTGAGCTCTCGGACCCCTGGAAGATGCCATGACAGGGGGCTGGAAGAGCTAG
CACAGACTAGAGAGGTAAGGGGGGTAGGGGAGCTGCCCAAATGAAAGGAGTGAGAGGTGACCCGAATCCA
CAGGAGAACGGGGTGTCCAGGCAAAGAAAGCAAGAGGATGGAGAGGTGGCTAAAGCCAGGGAGACGGGGT
ACTTTGGGGTTGTCCAGAAAAACGGTGATGATGCAGGCCTACAAGAAGGGGAGGCGGGACGCAAGGGAGA
CATCCGTCGGAGAAGGCCATCCTAAGAAACGAGAGATGGCACAGGCCCCAGAAGGAGAAGGAAAAGGGAA
CCCAGCGAGTGAAGACGGCATGGGGTTGGGTGAGGGAGGAGAGATGCCCGGAGAGGACCCAGACACGGGG
AGGATCCGCTCAGAGGACATCACGTGGTGCAGCGCCGAGAAGGAAGTGCTCCGGAAAGAGCATCCTTGGG
CAGCAACACAGCAGAGAGCAAGGGGAAGAGGGAGTGGAGGAAGACGGAACCTGAAGGAGGCGGCAGGGAA
GGATCTGGGCCAGCCGTAGAGGTGACCCAGGCCACAAGCTGCAGACAGAAAGCGGCACAGGCCCAGGGGA
GAGAATGCTGGTCAGAGAAAGCACGTAAGGTACCGCGGTCTAGATTGATCAGCCTCGACTCTAGCTTGGA
TTCTCACCAATAAAAAACGCCCGGCGGCAACCGAGCGTTCTGAACAAATCCAGATGGAGTTCTGAGGTCA
TTACTGGATCTATCAACAGGAGTCCAAGCTCAGATCATTGTCACATGTGAGCAAAAGGCCAGCAAAAGGC
CAGGAACCGTAAAAAGGCCGCGTTGCTGGCGTTTTTCCATAGGCTCCGCCCCCCTGACGAGCATCACAAA
AATCGACGCTCAAGTCAGAGGTGGCGAAACCCGACAGGACTATAAAGATACCAGGCGTTTCCCCCTGGAA
GCTCCCTCGTGCGCTCTCCTGTTCCGACCCTGCCGCTTACCGGATACCTGTCCGCCTTTCTCCCTTCGGG
AAGCGTGGCGCTTTCTCATAGCTCACGCTGTAGGTATCTCAGTTCGGTGTAGGTCGTTCGCTCCAAGCTG
GGCTGTGTGCACGAACCCCCCGTTCAGCCCGACCGCTGCGCCTTATCCGGTAACTATCGTCTTGAGTCCA
ACCCGGTAAGACACGACTTATCGCCACTGGCAGCAGCCACTGGTAACAGGATTAGCAGAGCGAGGTATGT
AGGCGGTGCTACAGAGTTCTTGAAGTGGTGGCCTAACTACGGCTACACTAGAAGAACAGTATTTGGTATC
TGCGCTCTGCTGAAGCCAGTTACCTTCGGAAAAAGAGTTGGTAGCTCTTGATCCGGCAAACAAACCACCG
CTGGTAGCGGTGGTTTTTTTGTTTGCAAGCAGCAGATTACGCGCAGAAAAAAAGGATCTCAAGAAGATCC
TTTGATCTTTTCTACGGGGTCTGACGCTCAGTGGAACGAAAACTCACGTTAAGGGATTTTGGTCATGAGA
TTATCAAAAAGGATCTTCACCTAGATCCTTTTAAATTAAAAATGAAGTTTTAAATCAAGCCCAATCTGAA
TAATGTTACAACCAATTAACCAATTCTGATTAGAAAAACTCATCGAGCATCAAATGAAACTGCAATTTAT
TCATATCAGGATTATCAATACCATATTTTTGAAAAAGCCGTTTCTGTAATGAAGGAGAAAACTCACCGAG
GCAGTTCCATAGGATGGCAAGATCCTGGTATCGGTCTGCGATTCCGACTCGTCCAACATCAATACAACCT
ATTAATTTCCCCTCGTCAAAAATAAGGTTATCAAGTGAGAAATCACCATGAGTGACGACTGAATCCGGTG
AGAATGGCAAAAGTTTATGCATTTCTTTCCAGACTTGTTCAACAGGCCAGCCATTACGCTCGTCATCAAA
ATCACTCGCATCAACCAAACCGTTATTCATTCGTGATTGCGCCTGAGCGAGGCGAAATACGCGATCGCTG
TTAAAAGGACAATTACAAACAGGAATCGAATGCAACCGGCGCAGGAACACTGCCAGCGCATCAACAATAT
TTTCACCTGAATCAGGATATTCTTCTAATACCTGGAATGCTGTTTTTCCGGGGATCGCAGTGGTGAGTAA
CCATGCATCATCAGGAGTACGGATAAAATGCTTGATGGTCGGAAGAGGCATAAATTCCGTCAGCCAGTTT
AGTCTGACCATCTCATCTGTAACATCATTGGCAACGCTACCTTTGCCATGTTTCAGAAACAACTCTGGCG
CATCGGGCTTCCCATACAAGCGATAGATTGTCGCACCTGATTGCCCGACATTATCGCGAGCCCATTTATA
CCCATATAAATCAGCATCCATGTTGGAATTTAATCGCGGCCTCGACGTTTCCCGTTGAATATGGCTCATA
ACACCCCTTGTATTACTGTTTATGTAAGCAGACAGTTTTATTGTTCATGATGATATATTTTTATCTTGTG
CAATGTAACATCAGAGATTTTGAGACACGGGCCAGAGCTGCA
Features (pLannotate 1.2.2; 30 found; start..end, strand, type, name):
     99..185     +  terminator     rrnB T1 terminator: Escherichia coli rrnB; transcription terminator T1 from the E. coli rrnB gene
    277..304     +  terminator     rrnB T2 terminator: transcription terminator T2 from the E. coli rrnB gene
    321..351     +  LTR            5' LTR (truncated) (fragment): truncated 5' long terminal repeat (LTR) from HIV-1
    386..434     -  polyA_signal   HSV TK poly(A) signal: herpes simplex virus thymidine kinase polyadenylation signal (Cole and Stacy, 1985)
    452..1339    -  CDS            RBBP8 (fragment): CTIP_HUMAN - Also known as CTIP. Experimental evidence at protein level: Swiss-Prot protein existence level 1. Endonuclease that cooperates with the MRE11-RAD50-NBN (MRN) complex in DNA-end resection, the first step of double-strand break (DSB) repair through the homologous recombination (HR) pathway (PubMed:17965729, PubMed:19202191, PubMed:19759395, PubMed:20064462). HR is restricted to S and G2 phases of the cell cycle and preferentially repairs DSBs resulting from replication fork collapse (PubMed:17965729, PubMed:19202191). Key determinant of DSB repair pathway choice, as it commits cells
   1385..5488    -  CDS            cas9: CAS9_STRP1 - Also known as csn1 From Streptococcus pyogenes serotype M1.
   5506..5733    -  intron         hybrid intron: hybrid between chicken β-actin (CBA) and minute virus of mice (MMV) introns (Gray et al., 2011)
   5734..6010    -  promoter       chicken β-actin promoter: No description available
   6356..6399    -  misc_RNA       gRNA scaffold (fragment): guide RNA scaffold for the Streptococcus pyogenes CRISPR/Cas9 system
   6406..6481    -  misc_RNA       gRNA scaffold: guide RNA scaffold for the Streptococcus pyogenes CRISPR/Cas9 system
   6518..6568    -  promoter       U6 promoter (fragment): RNA polymerase III promoter for human U6 snRNA
   6569..6612    -  promoter       U6 promoter (fragment): RNA polymerase III promoter for human U6 snRNA
   6630..7466    -  misc_feature   HA-R: right homology arm from the adeno-associated virus integration site (AAVS1) within intron 1 of the human PPP1R12C gene
   7532..7559    -  terminator     T7Te terminator: phage T7 early transcription terminator
   7562..7610    -  polyA_signal   poly(A) signal: synthetic polyadenylation signal
   7723..8382    -  CDS            AQ14: AQ14 is a basic (constitutively fluorescent) red fluorescent protein published in 2005, derived from Actinia equina.
   8428..8446    -  protein_bind   lac operator (fragment): The lac repressor binds to the lac operator to inhibit transcription in E. coli. This inhibition can be relieved by adding lactose or isopropyl-β-D-thiogalactopyranoside (IPTG). lac repressor encoded by lacI
   8499..8950    -  promoter       TRE3G BI promoter: 3rd-generation Tet-responsive bidirectional promoter that can be activated by binding of Tet-On® 3G
   8986..9678    +  CDS            AausFP1: AausFP1 is a basic (constitutively fluorescent) green fluorescent protein published in 2019, derived from Aequorea australis. It has low acid sensitivity.
   9742..10359   +  CDS            tetR: TETR2_ECOLX - Experimental evidence at protein level: Swiss-Prot protein existence level 1. TetR is the repressor of the tetracycline resistance element; its N-terminal region forms a helix-turn-helix structure and binds DNA. Binding of tetracycline to TetR reduces the repressor affinity for the tetracycline resistance gene (tetA) promoter operator sites. From Escherichia coli.
  10495..10576   +  polyA_signal   SV40 poly(A) signal: SV40 polyadenylation signal
  10583..10614   -  terminator     tonB terminator: bidirectional E. coli tonB-P14 transcription terminator
  10621..10730   -  polyA_signal   bGH poly(A) signal: bovine growth hormone polyadenylation signal
  10734..11756   -  CDS            hph: KHYB_ECOLX - Experimental evidence at protein level: Swiss-Prot protein existence level 1. The aminoglycoside phosphotransferases achieve inactivation of their antibiotic substrates by phosphorylation. Only phosphorylates hygromycin and closely related compounds such as demethyl analogs and destomycin. From Escherichia coli.
  11858..11883   -  misc_feature   SA: splice acceptor site
  11890..12693   -  misc_feature   HA-L: left homology arm from the adeno-associated virus integration site (AAVS1) within intron 1 of the human PPP1R12C gene
  12740..12834   -  terminator     lambda t0 terminator: transcription terminator from phage lambda
  12914..13502   -  rep_origin     ori: high-copy-number ColE1/pMB1/pBR322/pUC origin of replication
  13680..14489   -  CDS            KanR: aminoglycoside phosphotransferase; aph(3')-Ia; confers resistance to kanamycin in bacteria or G418 (Geneticin®) in eukaryotes
  14596..35      +  CDS            rop (fragment) (across the origin): Rop protein, which maintains plasmids at low copy number; rop
