[The description below was written by a language model from this plasmid's Addgene catalogue record and pLannotate feature annotations shown in this document.]
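Description:
pMamCol1 is a roughly 14.6 kb all-in-one shuttle plasmid built on a pUC57-mini kanamycin backbone, intended for stable, inducible expression of recombinant proteins from the human AAVS1 safe-harbour locus and for transient expression of the same insert in E. coli. It is propagated in bacteria through a high-copy ColE1/pUC origin with KanR selection. Several bacterial terminators (rrnB T1/T2, lambda t0, T7Te, tonB) insulate the individual modules.

The donor cassette is flanked by left and right AAVS1 homology arms from intron 1 of PPP1R12C. Just inside the left arm, a splice acceptor precedes a hygromycin phosphotransferase gene with a bGH poly(A). This suggests a promoter-trap design in which resistance depends on correct integration, and the depositor notes that this cassette was also designed to function in bacteria. A bidirectional TRE3G promoter drives the cargo in one direction and, in the other, the green fluorescent protein AausFP1 followed by a TetR-derived sequence, presumably the Tet-On 3G transactivator, with an SV40 poly(A). AausFP1 allows FACS enrichment of stable cells.

The cargo position carries the tsPurple chromoprotein, derived from Actinia equina, as a placeholder. It lies downstream of a Trc promoter with a lac operator, so IPTG induction gives purple-white screening when it is replaced by a gene of interest. The backbone supplies a C-terminal SNAC-StrepII tag.

Outside the homology arms, the plasmid encodes the targeting machinery. A chicken β-actin promoter with a hybrid intron drives S. pyogenes Cas9, which is followed by a fragment of CtIP (RBBP8), apparently to favour homology-directed repair. U6 promoter fragments and guide RNA scaffolds are also annotated, although the record does not state the guide sequences.
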