Addgene plasmid #215184: pMamCol1
Purpose: Allows for stable expression of recombinant (tagged/untagged) proteins in AAVS1 locus of Human cells and transient Protein Expression in E. coli
Depositing lab: Krishna Kishore Inampudi. Depositing organization: All India Institute of Medical Sciences, New Delhi.
Backbone
  Vector backbone: pUC57-mini-Kana-BsmBI free-terminator-T7 deleted
  Backbone manufacturer: GeneScript
  Backbone size w/o insert (bp): 2200
  Total vector size (bp): 14603
  Vector type: Mammalian Expression, Bacterial Expression, AAV, CRISPR, Synthetic Biology ; Recombinant Protein Expression
  Selectable markers: Hygromycin ; AausFP1 fluorescent protein for stable cell selection via FACS.
Growth in bacteria
  Bacterial resistance: Kanamycin, 50 μg/mL
  Growth temperature: 37°C
  Growth strain: NEB Stable
  Growth instructions: NEB advises growing the plasmid at 30 degrees Celsius for even higher transgene stability. This in our hands, has also resulted in higher plasmid yields. Can add 1 mM IPTG during clone selection to do Purple-White Screening of positive clones.
  Copy number: High Copy
Gene/Insert
  Gene/Insert name: tsPurple (alt name: Tinsel Purple Chromoprotein)
  Species: Synthetic; Actinia equina
  Insert size (bp): 687
  Promoter: TetON 3G Bidirectional for Mammalian and Trc with Lac operator inbuilt for E. coli
  Tag / fusion protein: SNAC-StrepII tag (C terminal on backbone)
  Cloning method: Gene Synthesis
  Sequencing primers: 5′ caccatggcgcaggtgt; 3′ tgtgtgtcggctcaccttcgg
Resource information
  A portion of this plasmid was derived from a plasmid made by: Gene Synthesis
Terms and licenses: Academic/Nonprofit Terms; Industry Terms: Not Available to Industry
Depositor comments: Hygromycin cassette has been synthesized such that it works in Bacteria as well.
How to cite: pMamCol1 was a gift from Krishna Kishore Inampudi (Addgene plasmid # 215184 ; http://n2t.net/addgene:215184 ; RRID:Addgene_215184)
